Addgene plasmid #90749: MAPRE2 H6.3 gRNA
Purpose: 3rd generation lentiviral gRNA plasmid targeting human MAPRE2
Depositing lab: Iain Cheeseman. Depositing organization: Whitehead Institute for Biomedical Research. Publication: Large-Scale Analysis of CRISPR/Cas9 Cell-Cycle Knockouts Reveals the Diversity of p53-Dependent Responses to Cell-Cycle Defects. McKinley KL, Cheeseman IM. Dev Cell. 2017 Feb 27;40(4):405-420.e2. doi: 10.1016/j.devcel.2017.01.012. Epub 2017 Feb 16. PubMed 28216383.
Backbone
  Vector backbone: pLenti-sgRNA
  Backbone manufacturer: Eric Lander & David Sabatini labs (Addgene plasmid #71409)
  Backbone size w/o insert (bp): 9151
  Vector type: Lentiviral, CRISPR
  Selectable markers: Puromycin
Growth in bacteria
  Bacterial resistance: Ampicillin, 100 μg/mL
  Growth temperature: 37°C
  Growth strain: NEB Stable
  Copy number: Unknown
Gene/Insert
  Gene/Insert name: MAPRE2 (Guide Designation H6.3) (alt name: pKMKO series)
  gRNA/shRNA sequence: CACCgCCGGAAGCACACAGTGCGCG
  Species: H. sapiens (human)
  Promoter: U6
  Cloning method: Restriction Enzyme; 5′ cloning site BsmBI (destroyed during cloning); 3′ cloning site BsmBI (destroyed during cloning)
  Sequencing primers: 5′ hU6-F (5'-GAGGGCCTATTTCCCATGATT-3'); 3′ EF1a-R (5'-CACGGCGACTACTGCACTTA-3')
Terms and licenses: Academic/Nonprofit Terms; Industry Terms: Not Available to Industry
Depositor comments: Please note that gRNA target sequence listed is not strictly the 20nt spacer sequence, but also contains the 5' BsmBI overhang. For more information about knockout human cell lines generated using this plasmid, please see http://cellcycleknockouts.wi.mit.edu/ .
How to cite: MAPRE2 H6.3 gRNA was a gift from Iain Cheeseman (Addgene plasmid # 90749 ; http://n2t.net/addgene:90749 ; RRID:Addgene_90749)
