[The description below was written by a language model from this plasmid's Addgene catalogue record and pLannotate feature annotations shown in this document.]
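Description:
MAPRE2 H6.3 gRNA is a third-generation lentiviral CRISPR plasmid built on the pLenti-sgRNA backbone. It delivers a single guide RNA against human MAPRE2. In E. coli it is maintained through a high-copy ColE1/pUC-type origin and selected with ampicillin (AmpR/β-lactamase under its own promoter). An f1 origin, an SV40 origin and leftover lac, T3 and T7 cloning-vector elements are also annotated outside the viral region. The catalogue lists the empty backbone as 9,151 bp, whereas the sequenced plasmid is 7,302 nt. One possible explanation is loss of a stuffer fragment when the guide was inserted between the two BsmBI sites, which were destroyed in cloning, but the record does not say so.

The viral cassette begins with an RSV promoter fused to a truncated HIV-1 5' LTR, which allows Tat-independent transcription of the genomic RNA in packaging cells. It is followed by the Ψ packaging signal with a partial gag sequence, and by the RRE for Rev-dependent nuclear export. Within the transfer region, a human U6 RNA polymerase III promoter drives the MAPRE2 spacer joined to the S. pyogenes tracrRNA-derived scaffold. A cPPT/CTS element follows, and then an EF-1α core promoter expressing puromycin N-acetyltransferase for selection of transduced mammalian cells. WPRE enhances transcript expression, and the ΔU3 self-inactivating 3' LTR disables viral promoter activity after integration.

No Cas9 is encoded, so the nuclease must be supplied separately, for example from a Cas9-expressing cell line. The plasmid belongs to a guide series used in a large-scale analysis of cell-cycle gene knockouts in human cells.
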