Features (pLannotate 1.2.2; 28 found; start..end, strand, type, name):
      1..39      +  rep_origin     RSF ori (fragment): Plasmids containing the RSF 1030 origin of replication can be propagated in E. coli cells that contain additional plasmids with compatible origins.
     41..133     +  CDS            lacI (fragment): lac repressor; lacI; The lac repressor binds to the lac operator to inhibit transcription in E. coli. This inhibition can be relieved by adding lactose or isopropyl-β-D-thiogalactopyranoside (IPTG).
    146..167     +  protein_bind   CAP binding site: CAP binding activates transcription in the presence of cAMP. E. coli catabolite activator protein
    182..212     +  promoter       lac promoter: promoter for the E. coli lac operon
    220..236     +  protein_bind   lac operator: The lac repressor binds to the lac operator to inhibit transcription in E. coli. This inhibition can be relieved by adding lactose or isopropyl-β-D-thiogalactopyranoside (IPTG). lac repressor encoded by lacI
    281..299     +  promoter       T3 promoter: promoter for bacteriophage T3 RNA polymerase
    327..553     +  promoter       RSV promoter: Rous sarcoma virus enhancer/promoter
    554..734     +  LTR            5' LTR (truncated): truncated 5' long terminal repeat (LTR) from HIV-1
    781..906     +  misc_feature   HIV-1 Ψ: packaging signal of human immunodeficiency virus type 1
    890..1253    +  CDS            HIV-1 gag (fragment): gag protein from human immunodeficiency virus 1; gag
   1399..1632    +  misc_feature   RRE: The Rev response element (RRE) of HIV-1 allows for Rev-dependent mRNA export from the nucleus to the cytoplasm.
   2009..2035    +  CDS            Rev (fragment): human immunodeficiency virus 1 (HIV-1) Rev protein; rev; enhances nuclear export of unspliced and incompletely spliced viral mRNAs
   2039..2279    +  promoter       U6 promoter: RNA polymerase III promoter for human U6 snRNA
   2327..2394    +  misc_RNA       tracrRNA (fragment): trans-activating CRISPR RNA for the Streptococcus pyogenes CRISPR/Cas9 system
   2443..2560    +  misc_feature   cPPT/CTS: central polypurine tract and central termination sequence of HIV-1
   2629..2840    +  promoter       EF-1α core promoter: core promoter for human elongation factor EF-1α
   2866..3465    +  CDS            PuroR (fragment): puromycin N-acetyltransferase; pac from Streptomyces; confers resistance to puromycin
   3481..4069    +  misc_feature   WPRE: woodchuck hepatitis virus posttranscriptional regulatory element
   4120..4139    +  misc_feature   cPPT/CTS (fragment): central polypurine tract and central termination sequence of HIV-1
   4141..4374    +  LTR            3' LTR (ΔU3): self-inactivating 3' long terminal repeat (LTR) from HIV-1
   4452..4573    +  polyA_signal   SV40 poly(A) signal: SV40 polyadenylation signal
   4613..4748    +  rep_origin     SV40 ori: SV40 origin of replication
   4769..4787    -  promoter       T7 promoter: promoter for bacteriophage T7 RNA polymerase
   4795..4950    +  CDS            lacZα (fragment): LacZα fragment of β-galactosidase; lacZ fragment
   4955..5383    +  rep_origin     f1 ori (sequence partly withheld): f1 bacteriophage origin of replication; arrow indicates direction of (+) strand synthesis
   5436..5540    +  promoter       AmpR promoter: bla
   5541..6401    +  CDS            AmpR: β-lactamase; bla; confers resistance to ampicillin, carbenicillin, and related antibiotics
   6572..7160    +  rep_origin     ori: high-copy-number ColE1/pMB1/pBR322/pUC origin of replication
>Addgene plasmid #90749 | MAPRE2 H6.3 gRNA | addgene full sequence | sequence record 183358 | Addgene NGS Result
CGACCGAGCGCAGCGAGTCAGTGAGCGAGGAAGCGGAAGAGCGCCCAATACGCAAACCGCCTCTCCCCGC
GCGTTGGCCGATTCATTAATGCAGCTGGCACGACAGGTTTCCCGACTGGAAAGCGGGCAGTGAGCGCAAC
GCAATTAATGTGAGTTAGCTCACTCATTAGGCACCCCAGGCTTTACACTTTATGCTTCCGGCTCGTATGT
TGTGTGGAATTGTGAGCGGATAACAATTTCACACAGGAAACAGCTATGACCATGATTACGCCAAGCGCGC
AATTAACCCTCACTAAAGGGAACAAAAGCTGGAGCTGCAAGCTTAATGTAGTCTTATGCAATACTCTTGT
AGTCTTGCAACATGGTAACGATGAGTTAGCAACATGCCTTACAAGGAGAGAAAAAGCACCGTGCATGCCG
ATTGGTGGAAGTAAGGTGGTACGATCGTGCCTTATTAGGAAGGCAACAGACGGGTCTGACATGGATTGGA
CGAACCACTGAATTGCCGCATTGCAGAGATATTGTATTTAAGTGCCTAGCTCGATACATAAACGGGTCTC
TCTGGTTAGACCAGATCTGAGCCTGGGAGCTCTCTGGCTAACTAGGGAACCCACTGCTTAAGCCTCAATA
AAGCTTGCCTTGAGTGCTTCAAGTAGTGTGTGCCCGTCTGTTGTGTGACTCTGGTAACTAGAGATCCCTC
AGACCCTTTTAGTCAGTGTGGAAAATCTCTAGCAGTGGCGCCCGAACAGGGACTTGAAAGCGAAAGGGAA
ACCAGAGGAGCTCTCTCGACGCAGGACTCGGCTTGCTGAAGCGCGCACGGCAAGAGGCGAGGGGCGGCGA
CTGGTGAGTACGCCAAAAATTTTGACTAGCGGAGGCTAGAAGGAGAGAGATGGGTGCGAGAGCGTCAGTA
TTAAGCGGGGGAGAATTAGATCGCGATGGGAAAAAATTCGGTTAAGGCCAGGGGGAAAGAAAAAATATAA
ATTAAAACATATAGTATGGGCAAGCAGGGAGCTAGAACGATTCGCAGTTAATCCTGGCCTGTTAGAAACA
TCAGAAGGCTGTAGACAAATACTGGGACAGCTACAACCATCCCTTCAGACAGGATCAGAAGAACTTAGAT
CATTATATAATACAGTAGCAACCCTCTATTGTGTGCATCAAAGGATAGAGATAAAAGACACCAAGGAAGC
TTTAGACAAGATAGAGGAAGAGCAAAACAAAAGTAAGACCACCGCACAGCAAGCGGCCGCTGATCTTCAG
ACCTGGAGGAGGAGATATGAGGGACAATTGGAGAAGTGAATTATATAAATATAAAGTAGTAAAAATTGAA
CCATTAGGAGTAGCACCCACCAAGGCAAAGAGAAGAGTGGTGCAGAGAGAAAAAAGAGCAGTGGGAATAG
GAGCTTTGTTCCTTGGGTTCTTGGGAGCAGCAGGAAGCACTATGGGCGCAGCGTCAATGACGCTGACGGT
ACAGGCCAGACAATTATTGTCTGGTATAGTGCAGCAGCAGAACAATTTGCTGAGGGCTATTGAGGCGCAA
CAGCATCTGTTGCAACTCACAGTCTGGGGCATCAAGCAGCTCCAGGCAAGAATCCTGGCTGTGGAAAGAT
ACCTAAAGGATCAACAGCTCCTGGGGATTTGGGGTTGCTCTGGAAAACTCATTTGCACCACTGCTGTGCC
TTGGAATGCTAGTTGGAGTAATAAATCTCTGGAACAGATTTGGAATCACACGACCTGGATGGAGTGGGAC
AGAGAAATTAACAATTACACAAGCTTAATACACTCCTTAATTGAAGAATCGCAAAACCAGCAAGAAAAGA
ATGAACAAGAATTATTGGAATTAGATAAATGGGCAAGTTTGTGGAATTGGTTTAACATAACAAATTGGCT
GTGGTATATAAAATTATTCATAATGATAGTAGGAGGCTTGGTAGGTTTAAGAATAGTTTTTGCTGTACTT
TCTATAGTGAATAGAGTTAGGCAGGGATATTCACCATTATCGTTTCAGACCCACCTCCCAACCCCGAGGG
GACCCAGAGAGGGCCTATTTCCCATGATTCCTTCATATTTGCATATACGATACAAGGCTGTTAGAGAGAT
AATTAGAATTAATTTGACTGTAAACACAAAGATATTAGTACAAAATACGTGACGTAGAAAGTAATAATTT
CTTGGGTAGTTTGCAGTTTTAAAATTATGTTTTAAAATGGACTATCATATGCTTACCGTAACTTGAAAGT
ATTTCGATTTCTTGGCTTTATATATCTTGTGGAAAGGACGAAACACCGCCGGAAGCACACAGTGCGCGGT
TTAAGAGCTATGCTGGAAACAGCATAGCAAGTTTAAATAAGGCTAGTCCGTTATCAACTTGAAAAAGTGG
CACCGAGTCGGTGCTTTTTTTGAATTCTAGATCTTGAGACAAATGGCAGTATTCATCCACAATTTTAAAA
GAAAAGGGGGGATTGGGGGGTACAGTGCAGGGGAAAGAATAGTAGACATAATAGCAACAGACATACAAAC
TAAAGAATTACAAAAACAAATTACAAAAATTCAAAATTTTCGGGTTTATTACAGGGACAGCAGAGATCCA
CTTTGGCGCCGGCTCGAGTGGCTCCGGTGCCCGTCAGTGGGCAGAGCGCACATCGCCCACAGTCCCCGAG
AAGTTGGGGGGAGGGGTCGGCAATTGAACCGGTGCCTAGAGAAGGTGGCGCGGGGTAAACTGGGAAAGTG
ATGTCGTGTACTGGCTCCGCCTTTTTCCCGAGGGTGGGGGAGAACCGTATATAAGTGCAGTAGTCGCCGT
GAACGTTCTTTTTCGCAACGGGTTTGCCGCCAGAACACAGGTGTCGTGACGCGGGATCCGCCACCATGAC
CGAGTACAAGCCCACGGTGCGCCTCGCCACCCGCGACGACGTCCCCAGGGCCGTACGCACCCTCGCCGCC
GCGTTCGCCGACTACCCCGCCACGCGCCACACCGTCGATCCGGACCGCCACATCGAGCGGGTCACCGAGC
TGCAAGAACTCTTCCTCACGCGCGTCGGGCTCGACATCGGCAAGGTGTGGGTCGCGGACGACGGCGCCGC
GGTGGCGGTCTGGACCACGCCGGAGAGCGTCGAAGCGGGGGCGGTGTTCGCCGAGATCGGCCCGCGCATG
GCCGAGTTGAGCGGTTCCCGGCTGGCCGCGCAGCAACAGATGGAAGGCCTCCTGGCGCCGCACCGGCCCA
AGGAGCCCGCGTGGTTCCTGGCCACCGTCGGAGTCTCGCCCGACCACCAGGGCAAGGGTCTGGGCAGCGC
CGTCGTGCTCCCCGGAGTGGAGGCGGCCGAGCGCGCCGGGGTGCCCGCCTTCCTGGAGACCTCCGCGCCC
CGCAACCTCCCCTTCTACGAGCGGCTCGGCTTCACCGTCACCGCCGACGTCGAGGTGCCCGAAGGACCGC
GCACCTGGTGCATGACCCGCAAGCCCGGTGCCTGAACGCGTTAAGTCGACAATCAACCTCTGGATTACAA
AATTTGTGAAAGATTGACTGGTATTCTTAACTATGTTGCTCCTTTTACGCTATGTGGATACGCTGCTTTA
ATGCCTTTGTATCATGCTATTGCTTCCCGTATGGCTTTCATTTTCTCCTCCTTGTATAAATCCTGGTTGC
TGTCTCTTTATGAGGAGTTGTGGCCCGTTGTCAGGCAACGTGGCGTGGTGTGCACTGTGTTTGCTGACGC
AACCCCCACTGGTTGGGGCATTGCCACCACCTGTCAGCTCCTTTCCGGGACTTTCGCTTTCCCCCTCCCT
ATTGCCACGGCGGAACTCATCGCCGCCTGCCTTGCCCGCTGCTGGACAGGGGCTCGGCTGTTGGGCACTG
ACAATTCCGTGGTGTTGTCGGGGAAATCATCGTCCTTTCCTTGGCTGCTCGCCTGTGTTGCCACCTGGAT
TCTGCGCGGGACGTCCTTCTGCTACGTCCCTTCGGCCCTCAATCCAGCGGACCTTCCTTCCCGCGGCCTG
CTGCCGGCTCTGCGGCCTCTTCCGCGTCTTCGCCTTCGCCCTCAGACGAGTCGGATCTCCCTTTGGGCCG
CCTCCCCGCGTCGACTTTAAGACCAATGACTTACAAGGCAGCTGTAGATCTTAGCCACTTTTTAAAAGAA
AAGGGGGGACTGGAAGGGCTAATTCACTCCCAACGAAGACAAGATCTGCTTTTTGCTTGTACTGGGTCTC
TCTGGTTAGACCAGATCTGAGCCTGGGAGCTCTCTGGCTAACTAGGGAACCCACTGCTTAAGCCTCAATA
AAGCTTGCCTTGAGTGCTTCAAGTAGTGTGTGCCCGTCTGTTGTGTGACTCTGGTAACTAGAGATCCCTC
AGACCCTTTTAGTCAGTGTGGAAAATCTCTAGCAGTACGTATAGTAGTTCATGTCATCTTATTATTCAGT
ATTTATAACTTGCAAAGAAATGAATATCAGAGAGTGAGAGGAACTTGTTTATTGCAGCTTATAATGGTTA
CAAATAAAGCAATAGCATCACAAATTTCACAAATAAAGCATTTTTTTCACTGCATTCTAGTTGTGGTTTG
TCCAAACTCATCAATGTATCTTATCATGTCTGGCTCTAGCTATCCCGCCCCTAACTCCGCCCATCCCGCC
CCTAACTCCGCCCAGTTCCGCCCATTCTCCGCCCCATGGCTGACTAATTTTTTTTATTTATGCAGAGGCC
GAGGCCGCCTCGGCCTCTGAGCTATTCCAGAAGTAGTGAGGAGGCTTTTTTGGAGGCCTAGGGACGTACC
CAATTCGCCCTATAGTGAGTCGTATTACGCGCGCTCACTGGCCGTCGTTTTACAACGTCGTGACTGGGAA
AACCCTGGCGTTACCCAACTTAATCGCCTTGCAGCACATCCCCCTTTCGCCAGCTGGCGTAATAGCGAAG
AGGCCCGCACCGATCGCCCTTCCCAACAGTTGCGCAGCCTGAATGGCGAATGGG
[124 nt withheld, positions 4955-5078]
C
[91 nt withheld, positions 5080-5170]
A
[49 nt withheld, positions 5172-5220]
CCTTTGACGTTGGAGTCCACGTTCTTT
[37 nt withheld, positions 5248-5284]
ACCCTATCTCGGTCTATTCTTTTGATTTATAAGGGATTTTGCCGATTTCGGCCTATTGGTTAAAAAATGA
GCTGATTTAACAAAAATTTAACGCGAATTTTAACAAAATATTAACGCTTACAATTTAGGTGGCACTTTTC
GGGGAAATGTGCGCGGAACCCCTATTTGTTTATTTTTCTAAATACATTCAAATATGTATCCGCTCATGAG
ACAATAACCCTGATAAATGCTTCAATAATATTGAAAAAGGAAGAGTATGAGTATTCAACATTTCCGTGTC
GCCCTTATTCCCTTTTTTGCGGCATTTTGCCTTCCTGTTTTTGCTCACCCAGAAACGCTGGTGAAAGTAA
AAGATGCTGAAGATCAGTTGGGTGCACGAGTGGGTTACATCGAACTGGATCTCAACAGCGGTAAGATCCT
TGAGAGTTTTCGCCCCGAAGAACGTTTTCCAATGATGAGCACTTTTAAAGTTCTGCTATGTGGCGCGGTA
TTATCCCGTATTGACGCCGGGCAAGAGCAACTCGGTCGCCGCATACACTATTCTCAGAATGACTTGGTTG
AGTACTCACCAGTCACAGAAAAGCATCTTACGGATGGCATGACAGTAAGAGAATTATGCAGTGCTGCCAT
AACCATGAGTGATAACACTGCGGCCAACTTACTTCTGACAACGATCGGAGGACCGAAGGAGCTAACCGCT
TTTTTGCACAACATGGGGGATCATGTAACTCGCCTTGATCGTTGGGAACCGGAGCTGAATGAAGCCATAC
CAAACGACGAGCGTGACACCACGATGCCTGTAGCAATGGCAACAACGTTGCGCAAACTATTAACTGGCGA
ACTACTTACTCTAGCTTCCCGGCAACAATTAATAGACTGGATGGAGGCGGATAAAGTTGCAGGACCACTT
CTGCGCTCGGCCCTTCCGGCTGGCTGGTTTATTGCTGATAAATCTGGAGCCGGTGAGCGTGGGTCTCGCG
GTATCATTGCAGCACTGGGGCCAGATGGTAAGCCCTCCCGTATCGTAGTTATCTACACGACGGGGAGTCA
GGCAACTATGGATGAACGAAATAGACAGATCGCTGAGATAGGTGCCTCACTGATTAAGCATTGGTAACTG
TCAGACCAAGTTTACTCATATATACTTTAGATTGATTTAAAACTTCATTTTTAATTTAAAAGGATCTAGG
TGAAGATCCTTTTTGATAATCTCATGACCAAAATCCCTTAACGTGAGTTTTCGTTCCACTGAGCGTCAGA
CCCCGTAGAAAAGATCAAAGGATCTTCTTGAGATCCTTTTTTTCTGCGCGTAATCTGCTGCTTGCAAACA
AAAAAACCACCGCTACCAGCGGTGGTTTGTTTGCCGGATCAAGAGCTACCAACTCTTTTTCCGAAGGTAA
CTGGCTTCAGCAGAGCGCAGATACCAAATACTGTTCTTCTAGTGTAGCCGTAGTTAGGCCACCACTTCAA
GAACTCTGTAGCACCGCCTACATACCTCGCTCTGCTAATCCTGTTACCAGTGGCTGCTGCCAGTGGCGAT
AAGTCGTGTCTTACCGGGTTGGACTCAAGACGATAGTTACCGGATAAGGCGCAGCGGTCGGGCTGAACGG
GGGGTTCGTGCACACAGCCCAGCTTGGAGCGAACGACCTACACCGAACTGAGATACCTACAGCGTGAGCT
ATGAGAAAGCGCCACGCTTCCCGAAGGGAGAAAGGCGGACAGGTATCCGGTAAGCGGCAGGGTCGGAACA
GGAGAGCGCACGAGGGAGCTTCCAGGGGGAAACGCCTGGTATCTTTATAGTCCTGTCGGGTTTCGCCACC
TCTGACTTGAGCGTCGATTTTTGTGATGCTCGTCAGGGGGGCGGAGCCTATGGAAAAACGCCAGCAACGC
GGCCTTTTTACGGTTCCTGGCCTTTTGCTGGCCTTTTGCTCACATGTTCTTTCCTGCGTTATCCCCTGAT
TCTGTGGATAACCGTATTACCGCCTTTGAGTGAGCTGATACCGCTCGCCGCAGCCGAA
